>Addgene plasmid #199638 | pLenti-SwitchON-sgVRK1 | addgene full sequence | sequence record 396354 | Addgene NGS Result
GATCTCCCGATCCCCTATGGTGCACTCTCAGTACAATCTGCTCTGATGCCGCATAGTTAAGCCAGTATCT
GCTCCCTGCTTGTGTGTTGGAGGTCGCTGAGTAGTGCGCGAGCAAAATTTAAGCTACAACAAGGCAAGGC
TTGACCGACAATTGCATGAAGAATCTGCTTAGGGTTAGGCGTTTTGCGCTGCTTCGCGATGTACGGGCCA
GATATACGCGCGCGTTGACATTGATTATTGACTAGTTATTAATAGTAATCAATTACGGGGTCATTAGTTC
ATAGCCCATATATGGAGTTCCGCGTTACATAACTTACGGTAAATGGCCCGCCTGGCTGACCGCCCAACGA
CCCCCGCCCATTGACGTCAATAATGACGTATGTTCCCATAGTAACGCCAATAGGGACTTTCCATTGACGT
CAATGGGTGGAGTATTTACGGTAAACTGCCCACTTGGCAGTACATCAAGTGTATCATATGCCAAGTACGC
CCCCTATTGACGTCAATGACGGTAAATGGCCCGCCTGGCATTATGCCCAGTACATGACCTTATGGGACTT
TCCTACTTGGCAGTACATCTACGTATTAGTCATCGCTATTACCATGGTGATGCGGTTTTGGCAGTACATC
AATGGGCGTGGATAGCGGTTTGACTCACGGGGATTTCCAAGTCTCCACCCCATTGACGTCAATGGGAGTT
TGTTTTGGCACCAAAATCAACGGGACTTTCCAAAATGTCGTAACAACTCCGCCCCATTGACGCAAATGGG
CGGTAGGCGTGTACGGTGGGAGGTCTATATAAGCAGCGCGTTTTGCCTGTACTGGGTCTCTCTGGTTAGA
CCAGATCTGAGCCTGGGAGCTCTCTGGCTAACTAGGGAACCCACTGCTTAAGCCTCAATAAAGCTTGCCT
TGAGTGCTTCAAGTAGTGTGTGCCCGTCTGTTGTGTGACTCTGGTAACTAGAGATCCCTCAGACCCTTTT
AGTCAGTGTGGAAAATCTCTAGCAGTGGCGCCCGAACAGGGACTTGAAAGCGAAAGGGAAACCAGAGGAG
CTCTCTCGACGCAGGACTCGGCTTGCTGAAGCGCGCACGGCAAGAGGCGAGGGGCGGCGACTGGTGAGTA
CGCCAAAAATTTTGACTAGCGGAGGCTAGAAGGAGAGAGATGGGTGCGAGAGCGTCAGTATTAAGCGGGG
GAGAATTAGATCGCGATGGGAAAAAATTCGGTTAAGGCCAGGGGGAAAGAAAAAATATAAATTAAAACAT
ATAGTATGGGCAAGCAGGGAGCTAGAACGATTCGCAGTTAATCCTGGCCTGTTAGAAACATCAGAAGGCT
GTAGACAAATACTGGGACAGCTACAACCATCCCTTCAGACAGGATCAGAAGAACTTAGATCATTATATAA
TACAGTAGCAACCCTCTATTGTGTGCATCAAAGGATAGAGATAAAAGACACCAAGGAAGCTTTAGACAAG
ATAGAGGAAGAGCAAAACAAAAGTAAGACCACCGCACAGCAAGCGGCCGCTGATCTTCAGACCTGGAGGA
GGAGATATGAGGGACAATTGGAGAAGTGAATTATATAAATATAAAGTAGTAAAAATTGAACCATTAGGAG
TAGCACCCACCAAGGCAAAGAGAAGAGTGGTGCAGAGAGAAAAAAGAGCAGTGGGAATAGGAGCTTTGTT
CCTTGGGTTCTTGGGAGCAGCAGGAAGCACTATGGGCGCAGCGTCAATGACGCTGACGGTACAGGCCAGA
CAATTATTGTCTGGTATAGTGCAGCAGCAGAACAATTTGCTGAGGGCTATTGAGGCGCAACAGCATCTGT
TGCAACTCACAGTCTGGGGCATCAAGCAGCTCCAGGCAAGAATCCTGGCTGTGGAAAGATACCTAAAGGA
TCAACAGCTCCTGGGGATTTGGGGTTGCTCTGGAAAACTCATTTGCACCACTGCTGTGCCTTGGAATGCT
AGTTGGAGTAATAAATCTCTGGAACAGATTTGGAATCACACGACCTGGATGGAGTGGGACAGAGAAATTA
ACAATTACACAAGCTTAATACACTCCTTAATTGAAGAATCGCAAAACCAGCAAGAAAAGAATGAACAAGA
ATTATTGGAATTAGATAAATGGGCAAGTTTGTGGAATTGGTTTAACATAACAAATTGGCTGTGGTATATA
AAATTATTCATAATGATAGTAGGAGGCTTGGTAGGTTTAAGAATAGTTTTTGCTGTACTTTCTATAGTGA
ATAGAGTTAGGCAGGGATATTCACCATTATCGTTTCAGACCCACCTCCCAACCCCGAGGGGACCCGACAG
GCCCGAAGGAATAGAAGAAGAAGGTGGAGAGAGAGACAGAGACAGATCCATTCGATTAGTGAACGGATCG
GCACTGCGTGCGCCAATTCTGCAGACAAATGGCAGTATTCATCCACAATTTTAAAAGAAAAGGGGGGATT
GGGGGGTACAGTGCAGGGGAAAGAATAGTAGACATAATAGCAACAGACATACAAACTAAAGAATTACAAA
AACAAATTACAAAAATTCAAAATTTTCGGGTTTATTACAGGGACAGGCTAGCCTCTAGGCGCCGGAATTG
AAGATCKYCTTGATCTAGGAGCTACTCATCAACGGTCACATGTGAGGGCCTATTTCCCATGATTCCTTCA
TATTTGCATATACGATACAAGGCTGTTAGAGAGATAATTGGAATTAATTTGACTGTAAACACAAAGATAT
TAGTACAAAATACGTGACGTAGAAAGTAATAATTTCTTGGGTAGTTTGCAGTTTTAAAATTATGTTTTAA
AATGGACTATCATATGCTTACCGTAACTTGAAAGTATTTCGATTTCTTGGCTTTATATATCTTGTGGAAA
GGACGAAACACCGGTAGGATTACCCATTGGCCAGTTTAAGAGCTATGCTGATAACTTCGTATAGCATACA
TTATACGAAGTTATTTTTTTTTTTTGCGGCCGCCCAGAATTCTGGCCTGCAGGATAACTTCGTATAGCAT
ACATTATACGAAGTTATCAGCATAGCAAGTTTAAATAAGGCTAGTCCGTTATCAACTTGAAAAAGTGGCA
CCGAGTCGGTGCTTTTTTGTTTTAGAGCTAGAAATAGCAAGTTAAAATAAGGCTAGTCCGTTTTTAGCGC
GTGCGCCAATTCTGCAGACAAATGGCTCTAGAGGTACCCGTTAAGATCGGAAGAGCACACGTCTGAACGT
CTCTTATACATTATCTCGTATGCCGTCTTATGCTTGTTAATTAACAATTGACGCGTAATTCTACCGGCTA
GCGATCTAATTCTACCGGGTAGGGGAGGCGCTTTTCCCAAGGCAGTCTGGAGCATGCGCTTTAGCAGCCC
CGCTGGGCACTTGGCGCTACACAAGTGGCCTCTGGCCTCGCACACATTCCACATCCACCGGTAGGCGCCA
ACCGGCTCCGTTCTTTGGTGGCCCCTTCGCGCCACCTTCTACTCCTCCCCTAGTCAGGAAGTTCCCCCCC
GCCCCGCAGCTCGCGTCGTGCAGGACGTGACAAATGGAAGTAGCACCTCTCACTAGTCTCGTGCAGATGG
ACAGCACCGCTGAGCAATGGAAGCGGGTAGGCCTTTGGGGCAGCGGCCAATAGCAGCTTTGCTCCTTCGC
TTTCCGGGCTCAGGGGCGGGGCGGGCGCCCGAAGGTCCTCCGGAGGCCCGGCATTCTGCACGCTTCAAAA
GCGCACGTCTGCCGCGCTGTTCTCCTCTTCCTCATCTCCGGGCCTTTCGACCTGCAGCCAATTGTACAAG
GGCAGCGGCGCCACCAACTTCAGCCTGCTGAAGCAGGCCGGCGACGTGGAGGAGAACCCCGGCCCCATGA
TTGAACAAGATGGATTGCACGCAGGTTCTCCGGCCGCTTGGGTGGAGAGGCTATTCGGCTATGACTGGGC
ACAACAGACAATCGGCTGCTCTGATGCCGCCGTGTTCCGGCTGTCAGCGCAGGGGCGCCCGGTTCTTTTT
GTCAAGACCGACCTGTCCGGTGCCCTGAATGAACTGCAGGACGAGGCAGCGCGGCTATCGTGGCTGGCCA
CGACGGGCGTTCCTTGCGCAGCTGTGCTCGACGTTGTCACTGAAGCGGGAAGGGACTGGCTGCTATTGGG
CGAAGTGCCGGGGCAGGATCTCCTGTCATCTCACCTTGCTCCTGCCGAGAAAGTATCCATCATGGCTGAT
GCAATGCGGCGGCTGCATACGCTTGATCCGGCTACCTGCCCATTCGACCACCAAGCGAAACATCGCATCG
AGCGAGCACGTACTCGGATGGAAGCCGGTCTTGTCGATCAGGATGATCTGGACGAAGAGCATCAGGGGCT
CGCGCCAGCCGAACTGTTCGCCAGGCTCAAGGCGCGCATGCCCGACGGCGAGGATCTCGTCGTGACCCAT
GGCGATGCCTGCTTGCCGAATATCATGGTGGAAAATGGCCGCTTTTCTGGATTCATCGACTGTGGCCGGC
TGGGTGTGGCGGACCGCTATCAGGACATAGCGTTGGCTACCCGTGATATTGCTGAAGAGCTTGGCGGCGA
ATGGGCTGACCGCTTCCTCGTGCTTTACGGTATCGCCGCTCCCGATTCGCAGCGCATCGCCTTCTATCGC
CTTCTTGACGAGTTCTTCTGAATTCGATATCAAGCTTATCGGTAATCAACCTCTGGATTACAAAATTTGT
GAAAGATTGACTGGTATTCTTAACTATGTTGCTCCTTTTACGCTATGTGGATACGCTGCTTTAATGCCTT
TGTATCATGCTATTGCTTCCCGTATGGCTTTCATTTTCTCCTCCTTGTATAAATCCTGGTTGCTGTCTCT
TTATGAGGAGTTGTGGCCCGTTGTCAGGCAACGTGGCGTGGTGTGCACTGTGTTTGCTGACGCAACCCCC
ACTGGTTGGGGCATTGCCACCACCTGTCAGCTCCTTTCCGGGACTTTCGCTTTCCCCCTCCCTATTGCCA
CGGCGGAACTCATCGCCGCCTGCCTTGCCCGCTGCTGGACAGGGGCTCGGCTGTTGGGCACTGACAATTC
CGTGGTGTTGTCGGGGAAATCATCGTCCTTTCCTTGGCTGCTCGCCTGTGTTGCCACCTGGATTCTGCGC
GGGACGTCCTTCTGCTACGTCCCTTCGGCCCTCAATCCAGCGGACCTTCCTTCCCGCGGCCTGCTGCCGG
CTCTGCGGCCTCTTCCGCGTCTTCGCCTTCGCCCTCAGACGAGTCGGATCTCCCTTTGGGCCGCCTCCCC
GCATCGATACCGTCGACCTCGAGACCTAGAAAAACATGGAGCAATCACAAGTAGCAATACAGCAGCTACC
AATGCTGATTGTGCCTGGCTAGAAGCACAAGAGGAGGAGGAGGTGGGTTTTCCAGTCACACCTCAGGTAC
CTTTAAGACCAATGACTTACAAGGCAGCTGTAGATCTTAGCCACTTTTTAAAAGAAAAGGGGGGACTGGA
AGGGCTAATTCACTCCCAACGAAGACAAGATATCCTTGATCTGTGGATCTACCACACACAAGGCTACTTC
CCTGATTGGCAGAACTACACACCAGGGCCAGGGATCAGATATCCACTGACCTTTGGATGGTGCTACAAGC
TAGTACCAGTTGAGCAAGAGAAGGTAGAAGAAGCCAATGAAGGAGAGAACACCCGCTTGTTACACCCTGT
GAGCCTGCATGGGATGGATGACCCGGAGAGAGAAGTATTAGAGTGGAGGTTTGACAGCCGCCTAGCATTT
CATCACATGGCCCGAGAGCTGCATCCGGACTGTACTGGGTCTCTCTGGTTAGACCAGATCTGAGCCTGGG
AGCTCTCTGGCTAACTAGGGAACCCACTGCTTAAGCCTCAATAAAGCTTGCCTTGAGTGCTTCAAGTAGT
GTGTGCCCGTCTGTTGTGTGACTCTGGTAACTAGAGATCCCTCAGACCCTTTTAGTCAGTGTGGAAAATC
TCTAGCAGGGCCCGTTTAAACCCGCTGATCAGCCTCGACTGTGCCTTCTAGTTGCCAGCCATCTGTTGTT
TGCCCCTCCCCCGTGCCTTCCTTGACCCTGGAAGGTGCCACTCCCACTGTCCTTTCCTAATAAAATGAGG
AAATTGCATCGCATTGTCTGAGTAGGTGTCATTCTATTCTGGGGGGTGGGGTGGGGCAGGACAGCAAGGG
GGAGGATTGGGAAGACAATAGCAGGCATGCTGGGGATGCGGTGGGCTCTATGGCTTCTGAGGCGGAAAGA
ACCAGCTGGGGCTCTAGGGGGTATCCCC
[124 nt withheld, positions 6259-6382]
C
[91 nt withheld, positions 6384-6474]
A
[49 nt withheld, positions 6476-6524]
CCTTTGACGTTGGAGTCCACGTTCTTT
[37 nt withheld, positions 6552-6588]
ACCCTATCTCGGTCTATTCTTTTGATTTATAAGGGATTTTGCCGATTTCGGCCTATTGGTTAAAAAATGA
GCTGATTTAACAAAAATTTAACGCGAATTAATTCTGTGGAATGTGTGTCAGTTAGGGTGTGGAAAGTCCC
CAGGCTCCCCAGCAGGCAGAAGTATGCAAAGCATGCATCTCAATTAGTCAGCAACCAGGTGTGGAAAGTC
CCCAGGCTCCCCAGCAGGCAGAAGTATGCAAAGCATGCATCTCAATTAGTCAGCAACCATAGTCCCGCCC
CTAACTCCGCCCATCCCGCCCCTAACTCCGCCCAGTTCCGCCCATTCTCCGCCCCATGGCTGACTAATTT
TTTTTATTTATGCAGAGGCCGAGGCCGCCTCTGCCTCTGAGCTATTCCAGAAGTAGTGAGGAGGCTTTTT
TGGAGGCCTAGGCTTTTGCAAAAAGCTCCCGGGAGCTTGTATATCCATTTTCGGATCTGATCAGCACGTG
TTGACAATTAATCATCGGCATAGTATATCGGCATAGTATAATACGACAAGGTGAGGAACTAAACCATGGC
CAAGTTGACCAGTGCCGTTCCGGTGCTCACCGCGCGCGACGTCGCCGGAGCGGTCGAGTTCTGGACCGAC
CGGCTCGGGTTCTCCCGGGACTTCGTGGAGGACGACTTCGCCGGTGTGGTCCGGGACGACGTGACCCTGT
TCATCAGCGCGGTCCAGGACCAGGTGGTGCCGGACAACACCCTGGCCTGGGTGTGGGTGCGCGGCCTGGA
CGAGCTGTACGCCGAGTGGTCGGAGGTCGTGTCCACGAACTTCCGGGACGCCTCCGGGCCGGCCATGACC
GAGATCGGCGAGCAGCCGTGGGGGCGGGAGTTCGCCCTGCGCGACCCGGCCGGCAACTGCGTGCACTTCG
TGGCCGAGGAGCAGGACTGACACGTGCTACGAGATTTCGATTCCACCGCCGCCTTCTATGAAAGGTTGGG
CTTCGGAATCGTTTTCCGGGACGCCGGCTGGATGATCCTCCAGCGCGGGGATCTCATGCTGGAGTTCTTC
GCCCACCCCAACTTGTTTATTGCAGCTTATAATGGTTACAAATAAAGCAATAGCATCACAAATTTCACAA
ATAAAGCATTTTTTTCACTGCATTCTAGTTGTGGTTTGTCCAAACTCATCAATGTATCTTATCATGTCTG
TATACCGTCGACCTCTAGCTAGAGCTTGGCGTAATCATGGTCATAGCTGTTTCCTGTGTGAAATTGTTAT
CCGCTCACAATTCCACACAACATACGAGCCGGAAGCATAAAGTGTAAAGCCTGGGGTGCCTAATGAGTGA
GCTAACTCACATTAATTGCGTTGCGCTCACTGCCCGCTTTCCAGTCGGGAAACCTGTCGTGCCAGCTGCA
TTAATGAATCGGCCAACGCGCGGGGAGAGGCGGTTTGCGTATTGGGCGCTCTTCCGCTTCCTCGCTCACT
GACTCGCTGCGCTCGGTCGTTCGGCTGCGGCGAGCGGTATCAGCTCACTCAAAGGCGGTAATACGGTTAT
CCACAGAATCAGGGGATAACGCAGGAAAGAACATGTGAGCAAAAGGCCAGCAAAAGGCCAGGAACCGTAA
AAAGGCCGCGTTGCTGGCGTTTTTCCATAGGCTCCGCCCCCCTGACGAGCATCACAAAAATCGACGCTCA
AGTCAGAGGTGGCGAAACCCGACAGGACTATAAAGATACCAGGCGTTTCCCCCTGGAAGCTCCCTCGTGC
GCTCTCCTGTTCCGACCCTGCCGCTTACCGGATACCTGTCCGCCTTTCTCCCTTCGGGAAGCGTGGCGCT
TTCTCATAGCTCACGCTGTAGGTATCTCAGTTCGGTGTAGGTCGTTCGCTCCAAGCTGGGCTGTGTGCAC
GAACCCCCCGTTCAGCCCGACCGCTGCGCCTTATCCGGTAACTATCGTCTTGAGTCCAACCCGGTAAGAC
ACGACTTATCGCCACTGGCAGCAGCCACTGGTAACAGGATTAGCAGAGCGAGGTATGTAGGCGGTGCTAC
AGAGTTCTTGAAGTGGTGGCCTAACTACGGCTACACTAGAAGAACAGTATTTGGTATCTGCGCTCTGCTG
AAGCCAGTTACCTTCGGAAAAAGAGTTGGTAGCTCTTGATCCGGCAAACAAACCACCGCTGGTAGCGGTG
GTTTTTTTGTTTGCAAGCAGCAGATTACGCGCAGAAAAAAAGGATCTCAAGAAGATCCTTTGATCTTTTC
TACGGGGTCTGACGCTCAGTGGAACGAAAACTCACGTTAAGGGATTTTGGTCATGAGATTATCAAAAAGG
ATCTTCACCTAGATCCTTTTAAATTAAAAATGAAGTTTTAAATCAATCTAAAGTATATATGAGTAAACTT
GGTCTGACAGTTACCAATGCTTAATCAGTGAGGCACCTATCTCAGCGATCTGTCTATTTCGTTCATCCAT
AGTTGCCTGACTCCCCGTCGTGTAGATAACTACGATACGGGAGGGCTTACCATCTGGCCCCAGTGCTGCA
ATGATACCGCGAGACCCACGCTCACCGGCTCCAGATTTATCAGCAATAAACCAGCCAGCCGGAAGGGCCG
AGCGCAGAAGTGGTCCTGCAACTTTATCCGCCTCCATCCAGTCTATTAATTGTTGCCGGGAAGCTAGAGT
AAGTAGTTCGCCAGTTAATAGTTTGCGCAACGTTGTTGCCATTGCTACAGGCATCGTGGTGTCACGCTCG
TCGTTTGGTATGGCTTCATTCAGCTCCGGTTCCCAACGATCAAGGCGAGTTACATGATCCCCCATGTTGT
GCAAAAAAGCGGTTAGCTCCTTCGGTCCTCCGATCGTTGTCAGAAGTAAGTTGGCCGCAGTGTTATCACT
CATGGTTATGGCAGCACTGCATAATTCTCTTACTGTCATGCCATCCGTAAGATGCTTTTCTGTGACTGGT
GAGTACTCAACCAAGTCATTCTGAGAATAGTGTATGCGGCGACCGAGTTGCTCTTGCCCGGCGTCAATAC
GGGATAATACCGCGCCACATAGCAGAACTTTAAAAGTGCTCATCATTGGAAAACGTTCTTCGGGGCGAAA
ACTCTCAAGGATCTTACCGCTGTTGAGATCCAGTTCGATGTAACCCACTCGTGCACCCAACTGATCTTCA
GCATCTTTTACTTTCACCAGCGTTTCTGGGTGAGCAAAAACAGGAAGGCAAAATGCCGCAAAAAAGGGAA
TAAGGGCGACACGGAAATGTTGAATACTCATACTCTTCCTTTTTCAATATTATTGAAGCATTTATCAGGG
TTATTGTCTCATGAGCGGATACATATTTGAATGTATTTAGAAAAATAAACAAATAGGGGTTCCGCGCACA
TTTCCCCGAAAAGTGCCACCTGACGTCGACGGATCGGGA
Features (pLannotate 1.2.2; 36 found; start..end, strand, type, name):
     16..68      -  misc_feature   bom (fragment): basis of mobility region from pBR322
    227..606     +  enhancer       CMV enhancer: human cytomegalovirus immediate early enhancer
    607..806     +  promoter       CMV promoter: human cytomegalovirus (CMV) immediate early promoter
    824..1004    +  LTR            5' LTR (truncated): truncated 5' long terminal repeat (LTR) from HIV-1
   1051..1176    +  misc_feature   HIV-1 Ψ: packaging signal of human immunodeficiency virus type 1
   1160..1523    +  CDS            HIV-1 gag (fragment): gag protein from human immunodeficiency virus 1; gag
   1669..1902    +  misc_feature   RRE: The Rev response element (RRE) of HIV-1 allows for Rev-dependent mRNA export from the nucleus to the cytoplasm.
   2279..2379    +  CDS            Rev (fragment): human immunodeficiency virus 1 (HIV-1) Rev protein; rev; enhances nuclear export of unspliced and incompletely spliced viral mRNAs
   2429..2546    +  misc_feature   cPPT/CTS: central polypurine tract and central termination sequence of HIV-1
   2634..2874    +  promoter       U6 promoter: RNA polymerase III promoter for human U6 snRNA
   2921..2954    +  protein_bind   loxP: Cre-mediated recombination occurs in the 8-bp core sequence (GCATACAT). Cre recombinase
   2994..3027    +  protein_bind   loxP: Cre-mediated recombination occurs in the 8-bp core sequence (GCATACAT). Cre recombinase
   3028..3092    +  misc_RNA       tracrRNA (fragment): trans-activating CRISPR RNA for the Streptococcus pyogenes CRISPR/Cas9 system
   3099..3142    +  misc_RNA       gRNA scaffold (fragment): guide RNA scaffold for the Streptococcus pyogenes CRISPR/Cas9 system
   3307..3653    +  promoter       PGK promoter (fragment): mouse phosphoglycerate kinase 1 promoter
   3645..3759    +  promoter       PGK promoter (fragment): mouse phosphoglycerate kinase 1 promoter
   3847..4638    +  CDS            neo: KKA2_KLEPN - Also known as kan, nptII. Experimental evidence at protein level: Swiss-Prot protein existence level 1. Resistance to kanamycin, neomycin, paromomycin, ribostamycin, butirosin and gentamicin B. From Klebsiella pneumoniae.
   4640..4661    +  misc_feature   MCS (fragment): pBluescript multiple cloning site
   4664..5252    +  misc_feature   WPRE: woodchuck hepatitis virus posttranscriptional regulatory element
   5189..5770    +  CDS            nef (fragment): NEF_HV1H2 - Experimental evidence at protein level: Swiss-Prot protein existence level 1. Extracellular Nef protein targets CD4(+) T-lymphocytes for apoptosis by interacting with CXCR4 surface receptors. From Human immunodeficiency virus type 1 group M subtype B (isolate HXB2) (HIV-1).
   5777..5957    +  LTR            5' LTR (truncated): truncated 5' long terminal repeat (LTR) from HIV-1
   5989..6213    +  polyA_signal   bGH poly(A) signal: bovine growth hormone polyadenylation signal
   6217..6238    +  promoter       SV40 promoter (fragment): SV40 enhancer and early promoter
   6259..6687    +  rep_origin     f1 ori (sequence partly withheld): f1 bacteriophage origin of replication; arrow indicates direction of (+) strand synthesis
   6701..7030    +  promoter       SV40 promoter: SV40 enhancer and early promoter
   7078..7125    +  promoter       EM7 promoter: synthetic bacterial promoter&nbsp
   7144..7518    +  CDS            BleoR: antibiotic-binding protein; Sh ble from Streptoalloteichus hindustanus; confers resistance to bleomycin, phleomycin, and Zeocin™
   7528..7653    +  CDS            ble (fragment): BLE_KLEPN - Experimental evidence at protein level: Swiss-Prot protein existence level 1. Binding protein with a strong affinity to the bleomycin family of antibiotics. Binds to CL990; an antimitotic-antibiotic compound. From Klebsiella pneumoniae.
   7648..7769    +  polyA_signal   SV40 poly(A) signal: SV40 polyadenylation signal
   7842..7858    -  protein_bind   lac operator: The lac repressor binds to the lac operator to inhibit transcription in E. coli. This inhibition can be relieved by adding lactose or isopropyl-β-D-thiogalactopyranoside (IPTG). lac repressor encoded by lacI
   7866..7896    -  promoter       lac promoter: promoter for the E. coli lac operon
   7911..7932    -  protein_bind   CAP binding site: CAP binding activates transcription in the presence of cAMP. E. coli catabolite activator protein
   7945..8037    -  CDS            lacI (fragment): lac repressor; lacI; The lac repressor binds to the lac operator to inhibit transcription in E. coli. This inhibition can be relieved by adding lactose or isopropyl-β-D-thiogalactopyranoside (IPTG).
   8220..8808    -  rep_origin     ori: high-copy-number ColE1/pMB1/pBR322/pUC origin of replication
   8979..9839    -  CDS            AmpR: β-lactamase; bla; confers resistance to ampicillin, carbenicillin, and related antibiotics
   9840..9944    -  promoter       AmpR promoter: bla
