[The description below was written by a language model from this plasmid's Addgene catalogue record and pLannotate feature annotations shown in this document.]
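Description:
pLenti-SwitchON-sgVRK1 is a lentiviral transfer plasmid for conditional CRISPR knockout of human VRK1, built on the pLenti-SwitchON backbone. It is propagated in E. coli as a high-copy plasmid through a ColE1/pUC-type origin with ampicillin resistance. The backbone also carries an f1 origin and an SV40/EM7-driven bleomycin/Zeocin resistance cassette that lies outside the proviral region. The viral portion follows the usual third-generation layout: a CMV enhancer/promoter fused to a truncated HIV-1 5' LTR drives genomic RNA production in packaging cells. This is followed by the Ψ packaging signal with a gag fragment, the RRE for Rev-dependent export, and the cPPT/CTS. Downstream, a WPRE and a second truncated LTR followed by a bGH polyadenylation signal complete the transfer cassette.

The payload is a human U6 (RNA polymerase III) promoter driving a guide RNA for the Streptococcus pyogenes Cas9 system directed against VRK1. Two loxP sites in the same orientation sit between the U6 promoter and the annotated tracrRNA/scaffold fragments, separated by a short spacer. This arrangement suggests that the intervening sequence disrupts the functional sgRNA until Cre excises it, although the record does not describe the spacer's content. The stated tamoxifen inducibility therefore probably depends on a tamoxifen-regulated Cre supplied separately. Neither Cre nor Cas9 is annotated on this plasmid. A mouse PGK promoter expresses the neomycin phosphotransferase gene, allowing G418 selection of transduced mammalian cells. The construct is used for temporally controlled VRK1 disruption, and the associated work examined VRK1 as a synthetic lethal dependency in nervous system cancers with VRK2 promoter methylation.
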