Addgene plasmid #199638: pLenti-SwitchON-sgVRK1
Purpose: Tamoxifen-inducible expression of sgRNA targeting VRK1
Depositing lab: William Hahn. Depositing organization: Dana-Farber Cancer Institute. Publication: VRK1 as a synthetic lethal target in VRK2 promoter-methylated cancers of the nervous system. So J, Mabe NW, Englinger B, Chow KH, Moyer SM, Yerrum S, Trissal MC, Marques JG, Kwon JJ, Shim B, Pal S, Panditharatna E, Quinn T, Schaefer DA, Jeong D, Mayhew DL, Hwang J, Beroukhim R, Ligon KL, Stegmaier K, Filbin MG, Hahn WC. JCI Insight. 2022 Oct 10;7(19):e158755. doi: 10.1172/jci.insight.158755. PubMed 36040810.
Backbone
  Vector backbone: pLenti-SwitchON
  Vector type: Lentiviral
  Selectable markers: Neomycin (select with G418)
Growth in bacteria
  Bacterial resistance: Ampicillin, 100 μg/mL
  Growth temperature: 30°C
  Growth strain: NEB Stable
  Copy number: High Copy
Gene/Insert
  Gene/Insert name: N/A
  gRNA/shRNA sequence: CACCG GTAGGATTACCCATTGGCCA
  Species: H. sapiens (human)
  Entrez Gene: VRK1 (a.k.a. PCH1, PCH1A)
  Cloning method: Restriction Enzyme; 5′ cloning site Unknown (unknown if destroyed)
Terms and licenses: Academic/Nonprofit Terms; Industry Terms: Not Available to Industry
How to cite: pLenti-SwitchON-sgVRK1 was a gift from William Hahn (Addgene plasmid # 199638 ; http://n2t.net/addgene:199638 ; RRID:Addgene_199638)
